Addgene plasmid #108107: LentiV_Neo_SIK3_CR_T221A
Purpose: Lentiviral expression plasmid of human SIK3 cDNA (CRISPR-resistant silent mutation & TA mutation at LKB1 phosphorylation site) with neomycin resistance gene
Depositing lab: Christopher Vakoc. Depositing organization: Cold Spring Harbor Laboratory. Publication: LKB1, Salt-Inducible Kinases, and MEF2C Are Linked Dependencies in Acute Myeloid Leukemia. Tarumoto Y, Lu B, Somerville TDD, Huang YH, Milazzo JP, Wu XS, Klingbeil O, El Demerdash O, Shi J, Vakoc CR. Mol Cell. 2018 Feb 28. pii: S1097-2765(18)30109-6. doi: 10.1016/j.molcel.2018.02.011. PubMed 29526696.
Backbone
  Vector backbone: LentiV_Neo
  Backbone size w/o insert (bp): 7210
  Total vector size (bp): 10989
  Vector type: Mammalian Expression, Lentiviral, CRISPR
  Selectable markers: Neomycin (select with G418)
Growth in bacteria
  Bacterial resistance: Ampicillin, 100 μg/mL
  Growth temperature: 37°C
  Growth strain: NEB Stable
  Copy number: High Copy
Gene/Insert
  Gene/Insert name: SIK3
  Species: H. sapiens (human)
  Insert size (bp): 3783
  Mutation: change guanine 501 to cytosine (silent mutation), change Threonine 221 to Alanine
  GenBank ID: NM_001281749
  Entrez Gene: SIK3 (a.k.a. L19, QSK, SIK-3)
  Promoter: EFS promoter
  Cloning method: Ligation Independent Cloning
  Sequencing primers: 5′ AACTGGGAAAGTGATGTCGTGTACTG; 3′ GAGAACCTGCGTGCAATCCATC
Terms and licenses: Academic/Nonprofit Terms; Industry Terms: Not Available to Industry
How to cite: LentiV_Neo_SIK3_CR_T221A was a gift from Christopher Vakoc (Addgene plasmid # 108107 ; http://n2t.net/addgene:108107 ; RRID:Addgene_108107)
