[The description below was written by a language model from this plasmid's Addgene catalogue record and pLannotate feature annotations shown in this document.]
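Description:
LentiV_Neo_SIK3_CR_T221A is a third-generation-style, self-inactivating HIV-1 lentiviral expression plasmid of about 11 kb, built on the LentiV_Neo backbone to deliver a mutant human SIK3 cDNA into mammalian cells. In bacteria it is maintained through a high-copy ColE1/pUC-type origin and selected with ampicillin (AmpR). An f1 origin, an SV40 origin and leftover lac, T7 and T3 cloning-vector elements lie outside the viral region. The viral genome is transcribed from an RSV promoter fused to a truncated 5' LTR. It carries the Ψ packaging signal with a gag fragment, the RRE for Rev-dependent nuclear export, and the cPPT/CTS. It ends in a ΔU3 3' LTR followed by an SV40 polyadenylation signal.

Within the provirus, the short EF-1α core (EFS) promoter drives the 3.8 kb SIK3 open reading frame. A neomycin phosphotransferase gene follows in the same orientation and allows G418 selection of transduced cells, and a WPRE downstream enhances transcript expression. No separate promoter is annotated for neo, and the record does not state how it is linked to SIK3; only a short unannotated gap and a residual PuroR fragment lie between the two. The SIK3 insert carries two changes. A silent G501C substitution makes the cDNA resistant to CRISPR targeting, and a Thr221-to-Ala substitution removes the LKB1 phosphorylation site. This design suits rescue experiments in which endogenous SIK3 is disrupted by CRISPR and the resistant cDNA is tested for whether LKB1-dependent phosphorylation is needed for function. The associated study examined LKB1, salt-inducible kinases and MEF2C as linked dependencies in acute myeloid leukemia.
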