Features (pLannotate 1.2.2; 27 found; start..end, strand, type, name):
     13..239     +  promoter       RSV promoter: Rous sarcoma virus enhancer/promoter
    240..420     +  LTR            5' LTR (truncated): truncated 5' long terminal repeat (LTR) from HIV-1
    467..592     +  misc_feature   HIV-1 Ψ: packaging signal of human immunodeficiency virus type 1
    576..939     +  CDS            HIV-1 gag (fragment): gag protein from human immunodeficiency virus 1; gag
   1085..1318    +  misc_feature   RRE: The Rev response element (RRE) of HIV-1 allows for Rev-dependent mRNA export from the nucleus to the cytoplasm.
   1695..1721    +  CDS            Rev (fragment): human immunodeficiency virus 1 (HIV-1) Rev protein; rev; enhances nuclear export of unspliced and incompletely spliced viral mRNAs
   1731..1848    +  misc_feature   cPPT/CTS: central polypurine tract and central termination sequence of HIV-1
   1917..2128    +  promoter       EF-1α core promoter: core promoter for human elongation factor EF-1α
   2177..5959    +  CDS            SIK3: SIK3_HUMAN - Also known as KIAA0999 From Homo sapiens (Human).
   6026..6044    +  CDS            PuroR (fragment): puromycin N-acetyltransferase; pac from Streptomyces; confers resistance to puromycin
   6044..6835    +  CDS            neo: KKA2_KLEPN - Also known as kan, nptII. Experimental evidence at protein level: Swiss-Prot protein existence level 1. Resistance to kanamycin, neomycin, paromomycin, ribostamycin, butirosin and gentamicin B. From Klebsiella pneumoniae.
   6854..7442    +  misc_feature   WPRE: woodchuck hepatitis virus posttranscriptional regulatory element
   7493..7512    +  misc_feature   cPPT/CTS (fragment): central polypurine tract and central termination sequence of HIV-1
   7514..7747    +  LTR            3' LTR (ΔU3): self-inactivating 3' long terminal repeat (LTR) from HIV-1
   7825..7946    +  polyA_signal   SV40 poly(A) signal: SV40 polyadenylation signal
   7986..8121    +  rep_origin     SV40 ori: SV40 origin of replication
   8142..8160    -  promoter       T7 promoter: promoter for bacteriophage T7 RNA polymerase
   8168..8323    +  CDS            lacZα (fragment): LacZα fragment of β-galactosidase; lacZ fragment
   8328..8756    +  rep_origin     f1 ori (sequence partly withheld): f1 bacteriophage origin of replication; arrow indicates direction of (+) strand synthesis
   8809..8913    +  promoter       AmpR promoter: bla
   8914..9774    +  CDS            AmpR: β-lactamase; bla; confers resistance to ampicillin, carbenicillin, and related antibiotics
   9945..10533   +  rep_origin     ori: high-copy-number ColE1/pMB1/pBR322/pUC origin of replication
  10716..10808   +  CDS            lacI (fragment): lac repressor; lacI; The lac repressor binds to the lac operator to inhibit transcription in E. coli. This inhibition can be relieved by adding lactose or isopropyl-β-D-thiogalactopyranoside (IPTG).
  10821..10842   +  protein_bind   CAP binding site: CAP binding activates transcription in the presence of cAMP. E. coli catabolite activator protein
  10857..10887   +  promoter       lac promoter: promoter for the E. coli lac operon
  10891..10913   +  protein_bind   lac operator (fragment): The lac repressor binds to the lac operator to inhibit transcription in E. coli. This inhibition can be relieved by adding lactose or isopropyl-β-D-thiogalactopyranoside (IPTG). lac repressor encoded by lacI
  10956..10974   +  promoter       T3 promoter: promoter for bacteriophage T3 RNA polymerase
>Addgene plasmid #108107 | LentiV_Neo_SIK3_CR_T221A | addgene full sequence | sequence record 210058 | Addgene NGS Result
CTGCAAGCTTAATGTAGTCTTATGCAATACTCTTGTAGTCTTGCAACATGGTAACGATGAGTTAGCAACA
TGCCTTACAAGGAGAGAAAAAGCACCGTGCATGCCGATTGGTGGAAGTAAGGTGGTACGATCGTGCCTTA
TTAGGAAGGCAACAGACGGGTCTGACATGGATTGGACGAACCACTGAATTGCCGCATTGCAGAGATATTG
TATTTAAGTGCCTAGCTCGATACATAAACGGGTCTCTCTGGTTAGACCAGATCTGAGCCTGGGAGCTCTC
TGGCTAACTAGGGAACCCACTGCTTAAGCCTCAATAAAGCTTGCCTTGAGTGCTTCAAGTAGTGTGTGCC
CGTCTGTTGTGTGACTCTGGTAACTAGAGATCCCTCAGACCCTTTTAGTCAGTGTGGAAAATCTCTAGCA
GTGGCGCCCGAACAGGGACTTGAAAGCGAAAGGGAAACCAGAGGAGCTCTCTCGACGCAGGACTCGGCTT
GCTGAAGCGCGCACGGCAAGAGGCGAGGGGCGGCGACTGGTGAGTACGCCAAAAATTTTGACTAGCGGAG
GCTAGAAGGAGAGAGATGGGTGCGAGAGCGTCAGTATTAAGCGGGGGAGAATTAGATCGCGATGGGAAAA
AATTCGGTTAAGGCCAGGGGGAAAGAAAAAATATAAATTAAAACATATAGTATGGGCAAGCAGGGAGCTA
GAACGATTCGCAGTTAATCCTGGCCTGTTAGAAACATCAGAAGGCTGTAGACAAATACTGGGACAGCTAC
AACCATCCCTTCAGACAGGATCAGAAGAACTTAGATCATTATATAATACAGTAGCAACCCTCTATTGTGT
GCATCAAAGGATAGAGATAAAAGACACCAAGGAAGCTTTAGACAAGATAGAGGAAGAGCAAAACAAAAGT
AAGACCACCGCACAGCAAGCGGCCGCTGATCTTCAGACCTGGAGGAGGAGATATGAGGGACAATTGGAGA
AGTGAATTATATAAATATAAAGTAGTAAAAATTGAACCATTAGGAGTAGCACCCACCAAGGCAAAGAGAA
GAGTGGTGCAGAGAGAAAAAAGAGCAGTGGGAATAGGAGCTTTGTTCCTTGGGTTCTTGGGAGCAGCAGG
AAGCACTATGGGCGCAGCGTCAATGACGCTGACGGTACAGGCCAGACAATTATTGTCTGGTATAGTGCAG
CAGCAGAACAATTTGCTGAGGGCTATTGAGGCGCAACAGCATCTGTTGCAACTCACAGTCTGGGGCATCA
AGCAGCTCCAGGCAAGAATCCTGGCTGTGGAAAGATACCTAAAGGATCAACAGCTCCTGGGGATTTGGGG
TTGCTCTGGAAAACTCATTTGCACCACTGCTGTGCCTTGGAATGCTAGTTGGAGTAATAAATCTCTGGAA
CAGATTTGGAATCACACGACCTGGATGGAGTGGGACAGAGAAATTAACAATTACACAAGCTTAATACACT
CCTTAATTGAAGAATCGCAAAACCAGCAAGAAAAGAATGAACAAGAATTATTGGAATTAGATAAATGGGC
AAGTTTGTGGAATTGGTTTAACATAACAAATTGGCTGTGGTATATAAAATTATTCATAATGATAGTAGGA
GGCTTGGTAGGTTTAAGAATAGTTTTTGCTGTACTTTCTATAGTGAATAGAGTTAGGCAGGGATATTCAC
CATTATCGTTTCAGACCCACCTCCCAACCCCGAGGGGACCCAGACCACAATTTTAAAAGAAAAGGGGGGA
TTGGGGGGTACAGTGCAGGGGAAAGAATAGTAGACATAATAGCAACAGACATACAAACTAAAGAATTACA
AAAACAAATTACAAAAATTCAAAATTTTCGGGTTTATTACAGGGACAGCAGAGATCCACTTTGGCGCCGG
CTCGAGTGGCTCCGGTGCCCGTCAGTGGGCAGAGCGCACATCGCCCACAGTCCCCGAGAAGTTGGGGGGA
GGGGTCGGCAATTGAACCGGTGCCTAGAGAAGGTGGCGCGGGGTAAACTGGGAAAGTGATGTCGTGTACT
GGCTCCGCCTTTTTCCCGAGGGTGGGGGAGAACCGTATATAAGTGCAGTAGTCGCCGTGAACGTTCTTTT
TCGCAACGGGTTTGCCGCCAGAACACAGGTGTCGTGACGCGGGATCCGCCACCCGGAGGTTTCACTGCAC
AACAAGATGGCGGCGGCGGCGGCGAGCGGAGCTGGCGGGGCTGCCGGGGCCGGGACTGGGGGAGCCGGGC
CCGCGGGCCGCCTGCTGCCTCCGCCCGCGCCGGGGTCCCCAGCCGCCCCCGCTGCCGTGTCCCCTGCGGC
CGGCCAGCCGCGTCCCCCAGCCCCGGCCTCCCGCGGACCCATGCCCGCCCGTATCGGCTACTACGAGATC
GACCGCACCATCGGCAAGGGCAACTTCGCGGTGGTCAAGCGGGCCACGCACCTCGTCACCAAGGCCAAGG
TTGCTATCAAGATCATAGATAAGACCCAGCTGGATGAAGAAAACTTGAAGAAGATTTTCCGGGAAGTTCA
AATTATGAAGATGCTTTGCCACCCCCATATCATCAGGCTCTACCAGGTTATGGAGACAGAACGGATGATT
TATCTGGTGACAGAATATGCTAGTGGAGGGGAAATATTTGACCACCTGGTGGCCCATGGTAGAATGGCAG
AAAAGGAGGCACGTCGCAAGTTCAAACAGATCGTCACAGCTGTCTATTTTTGTCACTGTCGGAACATTGT
TCATCGTGATTTAAAAGCTGAAAATTTACTTCTGGATGCCAATCTGAATATCAAAATAGCAGATTTTGGT
TTCAGTAACCTCTTCACTCCTGGGCAGCTGCTGAAGGCCTGGTGTGGCAGCCCTCCCTATGCTGCACCTG
AACTCTTTGAAGGAAAAGAATATGATGGGCCCAAAGTGGACATCTGGAGCCTTGGAGTTGTCCTCTACGT
GCTTGTGTGCGGTGCCCTGCCATTTGATGGAAGCACACTGCAGAATCTGCGGGCCCGCGTGCTGAGTGGA
AAGTTCCGCATCCCATTTTTTATGTCCACAGAATGTGAGCATTTGATCCGCCATATGTTGGTGTTAGATC
CCAATAAGCGCCTCTCCATGGAGCAGATCTGCAAGCACAAGTGGATGAAGCTAGGGGACGCCGATCCCAA
CTTTGACAGGTTAATAGCTGAATGCCAACAACTAAAGGAAGAAAGACAGGTGGACCCCCTGAATGAGGAT
GTCCTCTTGGCCATGGAGGACATGGGACTGGACAAAGAACAGACACTGCAGGCGGAGCAGGCAGGTACTG
CTATGAACATCAGCGTTCCCCAGGTGCAGCTGATCAACCCAGAGAACCAAATTGTGGAGCCGGATGGGAC
ACTGAATTTGGACAGTGATGAGGGTGAAGAGCCTTCCCCTGAAGCATTGGTGCGCTATTTGTCAATGAGG
AGGCACACAGTGGGTGTGGCTGACCCACGCACGGAAGTTATGGAAGATCTGCAGAAGCTCCTACCTGGCT
TTCCTGGAGTCAACCCCCAGGCTCCATTCCTGCAGGTGGCCCCTAATGTGAACTTCATGCACAACCTGTT
GCCTATGCAAAACTTGCAACCAACCGGGCAACTTGAGTACAAGGAGCAGTCTCTCCTACAGCCGCCCACG
CTACAGCTGTTGAATGGAATGGGCCCCCTTGGCCGGAGGGCATCAGATGGAGGAGCCAACATCCAACTGC
ATGCCCAGCAGCTGCTGAAGCGCCCACGGGGACCCTCTCCGCTTGTCACCATGACACCAGCAGTGCCAGC
AGTTACCCCTGTGGACGAGGAGAGCTCAGACGGGGAGCCAGACCAGGAAGCTGTGCAGAGGTACTTGGCA
AATAGGTCCAAAAGACATACACTGGCCATGACCAACCCTACAGCTGAGATCCCACCGGACCTACAACGGC
AGCTAGGACAGCAGCCTTTCCGTTCCCGGGTCTGGCCTCCTCACCTGGTACCTGATCAGCATCGCTCTAC
CTACAAGGACTCCAACACTCTGCACCTCCCTACGGAGCGTTTCTCCCCTGTGCGCCGGTTCTCAGATGGG
GCTGCGAGCATCCAGGCCTTCAAAGCTCACCTGGAAAAAATGGGCAACAACAGCAGCATCAAACAGCTGC
AGCAGGAGTGTGAGCAGCTGCAGAAGATGTACGGGGGGCAGATTGATGAAAGAACCCTGGAGAAGACCCA
GCAGCAGCATATGTTATACCAGCAGGAGCAGCACCATCAAATTCTCCAGCAACAAATTCAAGACTCTATC
TGTCCTCCTCAGCCATCTCCACCTCTTCAGGCTGCATGTGAAAATCAGCCAGCCCTCCTTACCCATCAGC
TCCAGAGGTTAAGGATTCAGCCTTCAAGCCCACCCCCCAACCACCCCAACAACCATCTCTTCAGGCAGCC
CAGTAATAGTCCTCCCCCCATGAGCAGTGCCATGATCCAGCCTCACGGGGCTGCATCTTCTTCCCAGTTT
CAAGGCTTACCTTCCCGCAGTGCAATCTTTCAGCAGCAACCTGAGAACTGTTCCTCTCCTCCCAACGTGG
CACTAACCTGCTTGGGTATGCAGCAGCCTGCTCAGTCACAGCAGGTCACCATCCAAGTCCAAGAGCCTGT
TGACATGCTCAGCAACATGCCAGGCACAGCTGCAGGCTCCAGTGGGCGCGGCATCTCCATCAGCCCCAGT
GCTGGTCAGATGCAGATGCAGCACCGTACCAACCTGATGGCCACCCTCAGCTATGGGCACCGTCCCTTGT
CCAAGCAGCTGAGTGCTGACAGTGCAGAGGCTCACAGTGCACATCAGCAGCCGCCACACTATACCACGTC
GGCACTACAGCAGGCCCTGCTGTCTCCCACGCCGCCAGACTATACAAGACACCAGCAGGTACCCCACATC
CTTCAAGGACTGCTTTCTCCCCGGCATTCGCTCACCGGCCACTCGGACATCCGGCTGCCCCCAACAGAGT
TTGCACAGCTCATTAAAAGGCAGCAGCAACAACGGCAGCAGCAGCAGCAACAGCAGCAACAGCAAGAATA
CCAGGAACTGTTCAGGCACATGAACCAAGGGGATGCGGGGAGTCTGGCTCCCAGCCTTGGGGGACAGAGC
ATGACAGAGCGCCAGGCTTTATCTTATCAAAATGCTGACTCTTATCACCATCACACCAGCCCCCAGCATC
TGCTACAAATCAGGGCACAAGAATGTGTCTCACAGGCTTCCTCACCCACCCCGCCCCACGGGTATGCTCA
CCAGCCGGCACTGATGCATTCAGAGAGCATGGAGGAGGACTGCTCGTGTGAGGGGGCCAAGGATGGCTTC
CAAGACAGTAAGAGTTCAAGTACATTGACCAAAGGTTGCCATGACAGCCCTCTGCTCTTGAGTACCGGTG
GACCTGGGGACCCTGAATCTTTGCTAGGAACTGTGAGTCATGCCCAAGAATTGGGGATACATCCCTATGG
TCATCAGCCAACTGCTGCATTCAGTAAAAATAAGGTGCCCAGCAGAGAGCCTGTCATAGGGAACTGCATG
GATAGAAGTTCTCCAGGACAAGCAGTGGAGCTGCCGGATCACAATGGGCTCGGGTACCCAGCACGCCCCT
CCGTCCATGAGCACCACAGGCCCCGGGCCCTCCAGAGACACCACACGATCCAGAACAGCGACGATGCTTA
TGTACAGCTGGATAACTTGCCAGGAATGAGTCTCGTGGCTGGGAAAGCACTTAGCTCTGCCCGGATGTCG
GATGCAGTTCTCAGTCAGTCTTCGCTCATGGGCAGCCAGCAGTTTCAGGATGGGGAAAATGAGGAATGTG
GGGCAAGCCTGGGAGGTCATGAGCACCCAGACCTGAGTGATGGCAGCCAGCATTTAAACTCCTCTTGCTA
TCCATCTACGTGTATTACAGACATTCTGCTCAGCTACAAGCACCCCGAAGTCTCCTTCAGCATGGAGCAG
GCAGGCGTGGGCAGCGGCGCCACCAACTTCAGCCTGCTGAAGCAGGCCGGCGACGTGGAGGAGAACCCCG
GCCCCATGACCGAGTACAAGCCCATGATTGAACAAGATGGATTGCACGCAGGTTCTCCGGCCGCTTGGGT
GGAGAGGCTATTCGGCTATGACTGGGCACAACAGACAATCGGCTGCTCTGATGCCGCCGTGTTCCGGCTG
TCAGCGCAGGGGCGCCCGGTTCTTTTTGTCAAGACCGACCTGTCCGGTGCCCTGAATGAACTGCAGGACG
AGGCAGCGCGGCTATCGTGGCTGGCCACGACGGGCGTTCCTTGCGCAGCTGTGCTCGACGTTGTCACTGA
AGCGGGAAGGGACTGGCTGCTATTGGGCGAAGTGCCGGGGCAGGATCTCCTGTCATCTCACCTTGCTCCT
GCCGAGAAAGTATCCATCATGGCTGATGCAATGCGGCGGCTGCATACGCTTGATCCGGCTACCTGCCCAT
TCGACCACCAAGCGAAACATCGCATCGAGCGAGCACGTACTCGGATGGAAGCCGGTCTTGTCGATCAGGA
TGATCTGGACGAAGAGCATCAGGGGCTCGCGCCAGCCGAACTGTTCGCCAGGCTCAAGGCGCGCATGCCC
GACGGCGAGGATCTCGTCGTGACCCATGGCGATGCCTGCTTGCCGAATATCATGGTGGAAAATGGCCGCT
TTTCTGGATTCATCGACTGTGGCCGGCTGGGTGTGGCGGACCGCTATCAGGACATAGCGTTGGCTACCCG
TGATATTGCTGAAGAGCTTGGCGGCGAATGGGCTGACCGCTTCCTCGTGCTTTACGGTATCGCCGCTCCC
GATTCGCAGCGCATCGCCTTCTATCGCCTTCTTGACGAGTTCTTCTGAACGCGTTAAGTCGACAATCAAC
CTCTGGATTACAAAATTTGTGAAAGATTGACTGGTATTCTTAACTATGTTGCTCCTTTTACGCTATGTGG
ATACGCTGCTTTAATGCCTTTGTATCATGCTATTGCTTCCCGTATGGCTTTCATTTTCTCCTCCTTGTAT
AAATCCTGGTTGCTGTCTCTTTATGAGGAGTTGTGGCCCGTTGTCAGGCAACGTGGCGTGGTGTGCACTG
TGTTTGCTGACGCAACCCCCACTGGTTGGGGCATTGCCACCACCTGTCAGCTCCTTTCCGGGACTTTCGC
TTTCCCCCTCCCTATTGCCACGGCGGAACTCATCGCCGCCTGCCTTGCCCGCTGCTGGACAGGGGCTCGG
CTGTTGGGCACTGACAATTCCGTGGTGTTGTCGGGGAAATCATCGTCCTTTCCTTGGCTGCTCGCCTGTG
TTGCCACCTGGATTCTGCGCGGGACGTCCTTCTGCTACGTCCCTTCGGCCCTCAATCCAGCGGACCTTCC
TTCCCGCGGCCTGCTGCCGGCTCTGCGGCCTCTTCCGCGTCTTCGCCTTCGCCCTCAGACGAGTCGGATC
TCCCTTTGGGCCGCCTCCCCGCGTCGACTTTAAGACCAATGACTTACAAGGCAGCTGTAGATCTTAGCCA
CTTTTTAAAAGAAAAGGGGGGACTGGAAGGGCTAATTCACTCCCAACGAAGACAAGATCTGCTTTTTGCT
TGTACTGGGTCTCTCTGGTTAGACCAGATCTGAGCCTGGGAGCTCTCTGGCTAACTAGGGAACCCACTGC
TTAAGCCTCAATAAAGCTTGCCTTGAGTGCTTCAAGTAGTGTGTGCCCGTCTGTTGTGTGACTCTGGTAA
CTAGAGATCCCTCAGACCCTTTTAGTCAGTGTGGAAAATCTCTAGCAGTACGTATAGTAGTTCATGTCAT
CTTATTATTCAGTATTTATAACTTGCAAAGAAATGAATATCAGAGAGTGAGAGGAACTTGTTTATTGCAG
CTTATAATGGTTACAAATAAAGCAATAGCATCACAAATTTCACAAATAAAGCATTTTTTTCACTGCATTC
TAGTTGTGGTTTGTCCAAACTCATCAATGTATCTTATCATGTCTGGCTCTAGCTATCCCGCCCCTAACTC
CGCCCATCCCGCCCCTAACTCCGCCCAGTTCCGCCCATTCTCCGCCCCATGGCTGACTAATTTTTTTTAT
TTATGCAGAGGCCGAGGCCGCCTCGGCCTCTGAGCTATTCCAGAAGTAGTGAGGAGGCTTTTTTGGAGGC
CTAGGGACGTACCCAATTCGCCCTATAGTGAGTCGTATTACGCGCGCTCACTGGCCGTCGTTTTACAACG
TCGTGACTGGGAAAACCCTGGCGTTACCCAACTTAATCGCCTTGCAGCACATCCCCCTTTCGCCAGCTGG
CGTAATAGCGAAGAGGCCCGCACCGATCGCCCTTCCCAACAGTTGCGCAGCCTGAATGGCGAATGGG
[124 nt withheld, positions 8328-8451]
C
[91 nt withheld, positions 8453-8543]
A
[49 nt withheld, positions 8545-8593]
CCTTTGACGTTGGAGTCCACGTTCTTT
[37 nt withheld, positions 8621-8657]
ACCCTATCTCGGTCTATTCTTTTGATTTATAAGGGATTTTGCCGATTTCGGCCTATTGGTTAAAAAATGA
GCTGATTTAACAAAAATTTAACGCGAATTTTAACAAAATATTAACGCTTACAATTTAGGTGGCACTTTTC
GGGGAAATGTGCGCGGAACCCCTATTTGTTTATTTTTCTAAATACATTCAAATATGTATCCGCTCATGAG
ACAATAACCCTGATAAATGCTTCAATAATATTGAAAAAGGAAGAGTATGAGTATTCAACATTTCCGTGTC
GCCCTTATTCCCTTTTTTGCGGCATTTTGCCTTCCTGTTTTTGCTCACCCAGAAACGCTGGTGAAAGTAA
AAGATGCTGAAGATCAGTTGGGTGCACGAGTGGGTTACATCGAACTGGATCTCAACAGCGGTAAGATCCT
TGAGAGTTTTCGCCCCGAAGAACGTTTTCCAATGATGAGCACTTTTAAAGTTCTGCTATGTGGCGCGGTA
TTATCCCGTATTGACGCCGGGCAAGAGCAACTCGGTCGCCGCATACACTATTCTCAGAATGACTTGGTTG
AGTACTCACCAGTCACAGAAAAGCATCTTACGGATGGCATGACAGTAAGAGAATTATGCAGTGCTGCCAT
AACCATGAGTGATAACACTGCGGCCAACTTACTTCTGACAACGATCGGAGGACCGAAGGAGCTAACCGCT
TTTTTGCACAACATGGGGGATCATGTAACTCGCCTTGATCGTTGGGAACCGGAGCTGAATGAAGCCATAC
CAAACGACGAGCGTGACACCACGATGCCTGTAGCAATGGCAACAACGTTGCGCAAACTATTAACTGGCGA
ACTACTTACTCTAGCTTCCCGGCAACAATTAATAGACTGGATGGAGGCGGATAAAGTTGCAGGACCACTT
CTGCGCTCGGCCCTTCCGGCTGGCTGGTTTATTGCTGATAAATCTGGAGCCGGTGAGCGTGGGTCTCGCG
GTATCATTGCAGCACTGGGGCCAGATGGTAAGCCCTCCCGTATCGTAGTTATCTACACGACGGGGAGTCA
GGCAACTATGGATGAACGAAATAGACAGATCGCTGAGATAGGTGCCTCACTGATTAAGCATTGGTAACTG
TCAGACCAAGTTTACTCATATATACTTTAGATTGATTTAAAACTTCATTTTTAATTTAAAAGGATCTAGG
TGAAGATCCTTTTTGATAATCTCATGACCAAAATCCCTTAACGTGAGTTTTCGTTCCACTGAGCGTCAGA
CCCCGTAGAAAAGATCAAAGGATCTTCTTGAGATCCTTTTTTTCTGCGCGTAATCTGCTGCTTGCAAACA
AAAAAACCACCGCTACCAGCGGTGGTTTGTTTGCCGGATCAAGAGCTACCAACTCTTTTTCCGAAGGTAA
CTGGCTTCAGCAGAGCGCAGATACCAAATACTGTTCTTCTAGTGTAGCCGTAGTTAGGCCACCACTTCAA
GAACTCTGTAGCACCGCCTACATACCTCGCTCTGCTAATCCTGTTACCAGTGGCTGCTGCCAGTGGCGAT
AAGTCGTGTCTTACCGGGTTGGACTCAAGACGATAGTTACCGGATAAGGCGCAGCGGTCGGGCTGAACGG
GGGGTTCGTGCACACAGCCCAGCTTGGAGCGAACGACCTACACCGAACTGAGATACCTACAGCGTGAGCT
ATGAGAAAGCGCCACGCTTCCCGAAGGGAGAAAGGCGGACAGGTATCCGGTAAGCGGCAGGGTCGGAACA
GGAGAGCGCACGAGGGAGCTTCCAGGGGGAAACGCCTGGTATCTTTATAGTCCTGTCGGGTTTCGCCACC
TCTGACTTGAGCGTCGATTTTTGTGATGCTCGTCAGGGGGGCGGAGCCTATGGAAAAACGCCAGCAACGC
GGCCTTTTTACGGTTCCTGGCCTTTTGCTGGCCTTTTGCTCACATGTTCTTTCCTGCGTTATCCCCTGAT
TCTGTGGATAACCGTATTACCGCCTTTGAGTGAGCTGATACCGCTCGCCGCAGCCGAACGACCGAGCGCA
GCGAGTCAGTGAGCGAGGAAGCGGAAGAGCGCCCAATACGCAAACCGCCTCTCCCCGCGCGTTGGCCGAT
TCATTAATGCAGCTGGCACGACAGGTTTCCCGACTGGAAAGCGGGCAGTGAGCGCAACGCAATTAATGTG
AGTTAGCTCACTCATTAGGCACCCCAGGCTTTACACTTTATGCTTCCGGCTCGTATGTTGTGTGGAATTG
TGAGCGGATAACAATTTCACACAGGAAACAGCTATGACCATGATTACGCCAAGCGCGCAATTAACCCTCA
CTAAAGGGAACAAAAGCTGGAG
